Addgene plasmid #156592: pD649-HAsp-ULBP3-Fc(DAPA)-AviTag-6xHis
Purpose: Mammalian expression of cell-surface protein extracellular domain fused to Fc(DAPA)-Avi-6xHis. Protein is secreted from cells.
Depositing lab: Chris Garcia. Depositing organization: Stanford University. Publication: A Human IgSF Cell-Surface Interactome Reveals a Complex Network of Protein-Protein Interactions. Wojtowicz WM, Vielmetter J, Fernandes RA, Siepe DH, Eastman CL, Chisholm GB, Cox S, Klock H, Anderson PW, Rue SM, Miller JJ, Glaser SM, Bragstad ML, Vance J, Lam AW, Lesley SA, Zinn K, Garcia KC. Cell. 2020 Aug 20;182(4):1027-1043.e17. doi: 10.1016/j.cell.2020.07.025. PubMed 32822567.
Backbone
  Vector backbone: pD649
  Backbone size w/o insert (bp): 6106
  Vector type: Mammalian Expression
Growth in bacteria
  Bacterial resistance: Ampicillin, 100 μg/mL
  Growth temperature: 37°C
  Growth strain: DH5alpha
  Copy number: High Copy
Gene/Insert
  Gene/Insert name: ULBP3 (alt name: N2DL3)
  Species: H. sapiens (human)
  Insert size (bp): 555
  Mutation: Fc region of human IgG contains D265A and P329A mutations (DAPA)
  Entrez Gene: ULBP3 (a.k.a. N2DL-3, NKG2DL3, RAET1N)
  Promoter: CMV/SP6
  Tag / fusion protein: Fc(DAPA)-AviTag-6xHis (C terminal on backbone)
  Cloning method: Restriction Enzyme; 5′ cloning site GCGGCCGC (not destroyed); 3′ cloning site GGCGCGCC (not destroyed)
  Sequencing primers: 5′ ATTTAGGTGACACTATAG; 3′ CACGTACCAGTTGAACTTCACC
Resource information
  A portion of this plasmid was derived from a plasmid made by: synthesis by ThermoFisher
Terms and licenses: Academic/Nonprofit Terms; Industry Terms: Not Available to Industry
Depositor comments: Some plasmids in this collection may have an IS4-like element ISVsa5 family transposase upstream of the CMV promoter.
How to cite: pD649-HAsp-ULBP3-Fc(DAPA)-AviTag-6xHis was a gift from Chris Garcia (Addgene plasmid # 156592 ; http://n2t.net/addgene:156592 ; RRID:Addgene_156592)
