[The description below was written by a language model from this plasmid's Addgene catalogue record and the feature table of its GenBank file.]
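Description:
pD649-HAsp-ULBP3-Fc(DAPA)-AviTag-6xHis is a 6,661 bp mammalian expression plasmid built on the pD649 backbone for producing a secreted, Fc-fused form of the extracellular domain of human ULBP3 (also known as N2DL3, NKG2DL3 or RAET1N). It is maintained in E. coli at high copy through a ColE1/pUC-type origin and selected with ampicillin via the bla gene. A second cassette places the puromycin N-acetyltransferase gene under both the SV40 early promoter and the bacterial EM7 promoter, followed by an SV40 polyadenylation signal, providing a puromycin marker for mammalian cells. The SV40 origin embedded in that promoter can support episomal replication in cells expressing large T antigen.

The expression unit is driven by the CMV immediate-early enhancer and promoter. A downstream SP6 promoter offers the option of in vitro transcription and serves as a sequencing primer site, and a primer annotation suggests a synthetic intron in the leader region. The 555 bp ULBP3 insert was made by gene synthesis and cloned between preserved NotI and AscI sites. The "HAsp" in the name indicates an upstream signal peptide, consistent with the stated secretion of the protein, although neither it nor the Fc region is annotated in the feature table. Downstream, the backbone supplies a human IgG Fc carrying the D265A and P329A (DAPA) substitutions, generally used to reduce Fc effector binding. This is followed by an AviTag for site-specific enzymatic biotinylation, a 6xHis tag for metal-affinity purification, and the bGH polyadenylation signal.

The plasmid belongs to a collection made for a human IgSF cell-surface interactome screen of extracellular protein-protein interactions. The depositor notes that some plasmids in the collection may carry an IS4-like transposase insertion upstream of the CMV promoter.
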