LOCUS       Exported 6661 bp ds-DNA circular SYN 13-MAY-2021
DEFINITION  Mammalian expression of cell-surface protein extracellular domain
            fused to Fc(DAPA)-Avi-6xHis. Protein is secreted from cells..
ACCESSION   .
VERSION     .
KEYWORDS    pD649-HAsp-ULBP3-Fc(DAPA)-AviTag-6xHis
SOURCE      synthetic DNA construct
  ORGANISM  synthetic DNA construct
REFERENCE   1 (bases 1 to 6661)
  AUTHORS   Wojtowicz WM, Vielmetter J, Fernandes RA, Siepe DH, Eastman CL,
            Chisholm GB, Cox S, Klock H, Anderson PW, Rue SM, Miller JJ, Glaser
            SM, Bragstad ML, Vance J, Lam AW, Lesley SA, Zinn K, Garcia KC
  TITLE     A Human IgSF Cell-Surface Interactome Reveals a Complex Network of
            Protein-Protein Interactions.
  JOURNAL   Cell. 2020 Aug 20;182(4):1027-1043.e17. doi:
            10.1016/j.cell.2020.07.025.
  PUBMED    32822567
REFERENCE   2 (bases 1 to 6661)
  AUTHORS   .
  TITLE     Direct Submission
  JOURNAL   Exported May 13, 2021 from SnapGene Server 1.1.58
            http://www.snapgene.com
FEATURES             Location/Qualifiers
     source          1..6661
                     /organism="synthetic DNA construct"
                     /mol_type="other DNA"
     primer_bind     124..143
                     /label=Kan-R
                     /note="Kanamycin resistance gene, reverse primer"
     primer_bind     149..168
                     /label=pENTR-R
                     /note="pENTR vectors, reverse primer"
     rep_origin      254..842
                     /direction=RIGHT
                     /label=ori
                     /note="high-copy-number ColE1/pMB1/pBR322/pUC origin of
                     replication"
     primer_bind     743..762
                     /label=pBR322ori-F
                     /note="pBR322 origin, forward primer"
     primer_bind     996..1013
                     /label=L4440
                     /note="L4440 vector, forward primer"
     primer_bind     1111..1128
                     /label=M13 Forward
                     /note="In lacZ gene. Also called M13-F20 or M13 (-21)
                     Forward"
     primer_bind     1112..1128
                     /label=M13 fwd
                     /note="common sequencing primer, one of multiple similar
                     variants"
     protein_bind    1584..1600
                     /label=lac operator
                     /bound_moiety="lac repressor encoded by lacI"
                     /note="The lac repressor binds to the lac operator to
                     inhibit transcription in E. coli. This inhibition can be
                     relieved by adding lactose or
                     isopropyl-beta-D-thiogalactopyranoside (IPTG)."
     enhancer        1767..2146
                     /label=CMV enhancer
                     /note="human cytomegalovirus immediate early enhancer"
     promoter        2147..2350
                     /label=CMV promoter
                     /note="human cytomegalovirus (CMV) immediate early
                     promoter"
     primer_bind     2301..2321
                     /label=CMV-F
                     /note="Human CMV immediate early promoter, forward primer"
     primer_bind     2347..2371
                     /label=LNCX
                     /note="Human CMV promoter, forward primer"
     promoter        2581..2599
                     /label=SP6 promoter
                     /note="promoter for bacteriophage SP6 RNA polymerase"
     primer_bind     2581..2598
                     /label=SP6
                     /note="SP6 promoter, forward primer"
     primer_bind     2612..2631
                     /label=pMT2-F
                     /note="Synthetic intron, forward primer"
     CDS             4003..4047
                     /codon_start=1
                     /product="peptide tag that allows for enzymatic
                     biotinylation"
                     /label=AviTag(TM)
                     /translation="GLNDIFEAQKIEWHE"
     CDS             4048..4065
                     /codon_start=1
                     /product="6xHis affinity tag"
                     /label=6xHis
                     /translation="HHHHHH"
     primer_bind     complement(4205..4222)
                     /label=BGH-rev
                     /note="Bovine growth hormone terminator, reverse primer.
                     Also called BGH reverse"
     polyA_signal    4211..4322
                     /label=bGH poly(A) signal
                     /note="bovine growth hormone polyadenylation signal"
     primer_bind     complement(4440..4460)
                     /label=pBABE 3'
                     /note="SV40 enhancer, reverse primer for pBABE vectors"
     promoter        4445..4774
                     /label=SV40 promoter
                     /note="SV40 enhancer and early promoter"
     rep_origin      4625..4760
                     /label=SV40 ori
                     /note="SV40 origin of replication"
     primer_bind     4687..4706
                     /label=SV40pro-F
                     /note="SV40 promoter/origin, forward primer"
     promoter        4822..4869
                     /label=EM7 promoter
                     /note="synthetic bacterial promoter "
     CDS             4888..5487
                     /codon_start=1
                     /gene="pac from Streptomyces alboniger"
                     /product="puromycin N-acetyltransferase"
                     /label=PuroR
                     /note="confers resistance to puromycin"
                     /translation="MTEYKPTVRLATRDDVPRAVRTLAAAFADYPATRHTVDPDRHIER
                     VTELQELFLTRVGLDIGKVWVADDGAAVAVWTTPESVEAGAVFAEIGPRMAELSGSRLA
                     AQQQMEGLLAPHRPKEPAWFLATVGVSPDHQGKGLGSAVVLPGVEAAERAGVPAFLETS
                     APRNLPFYERLGFTVTADVEVPEGPRTWCMTRKPGA"
     primer_bind     complement(4888..4907)
                     /label=Puro-R
                     /note="Puromycin resistance gene, reverse primer. Also
                     called puro-variant-R"
     primer_bind     5384..5404
                     /label=Puro-F
                     /note="Puromycin resistance gene, forward primer"
     polyA_signal    5617..5738
                     /label=SV40 poly(A) signal
                     /note="SV40 polyadenylation signal"
     primer_bind     complement(5654..5673)
                     /label=SV40pA-R
                     /note="SV40 polyA, reverse primer"
     primer_bind     5708..5727
                     /label=EBV-rev
                     /note="SV40 polyA terminator, reverse primer"
     CDS             complement(5791..6651)
                     /codon_start=1
                     /gene="bla"
                     /product="beta-lactamase"
                     /label=AmpR
                     /note="confers resistance to ampicillin, carbenicillin, and
                     related antibiotics"
                     /translation="MSIQHFRVALIPFFAAFCLPVFAHPETLVKVKDAEDQLGARVGYI
                     ELDLNSGKILESFRPEERFPMMSTFKVLLCGAVLSRIDAGQEQLGRRIHYSQNDLVEYS
                     PVTEKHLTDGMTVRELCSAAITMSDNTAANLLLTTIGGPKELTAFLHNMGDHVTRLDRW
                     EPELNEAIPNDERDTTMPVAMATTLRKLLTGELLTLASRQQLIDWMEADKVAGPLLRSA
                     LPAGWFIADKSGAGERGSRGIIAALGPDGKPSRIVVIYTTGSQATMDERNRQIAEIGAS
                     LIKHW"
     primer_bind     6414..6433
                     /label=Amp-R
                     /note="Ampicillin resistance gene, reverse primer"
     promoter        complement(6652..82)
                     /gene="bla"
                     /label=AmpR promoter
ORIGIN
        1 tttcaatatt attgaagcat ttatcagggt tattgtctca tgagcggata catatttgaa
       61 tgtatttaga aaaataaaca aataggggtc agtgttacaa ccaattaacc aattctgaac
      121 attatcgcga gcccatttat acctgaatat ggctcataac accccttgct catgaccaaa
      181 atcccttaac gtgagttacg cgcgcgtcgt tccactgagc gtcagacccc gtagaaaaga
      241 tcaaaggatc ttcttgagat cctttttttc tgcgcgtaat ctgctgcttg caaacaaaaa
      301 aaccaccgct accagcggtg gtttgtttgc cggatcaaga gctaccaact ctttttccga
      361 aggtaactgg cttcagcaga gcgcagatac caaatactgt tcttctagtg tagccgtagt
      421 tagcccacca cttcaagaac tctgtagcac cgcctacata cctcgctctg ctaatcctgt
      481 taccagtggc tgctgccagt ggcgataagt cgtgtcttac cgggttggac tcaagacgat
      541 agttaccgga taaggcgcag cggtcgggct gaacgggggg ttcgtgcaca cagcccagct
      601 tggagcgaac gacctacacc gaactgagat acctacagcg tgagctatga gaaagcgcca
      661 cgcttcccga agggagaaag gcggacaggt atccggtaag cggcagggtc ggaacaggag
      721 agcgcacgag ggagcttcca gggggaaacg cctggtatct ttatagtcct gtcgggtttc
      781 gccacctctg acttgagcgt cgatttttgt gatgctcgtc aggggggcgg agcctatgga
      841 aaaacgccag caacgcggcc tttttacggt tcctggcctt ttgctggcct tttgctcaca
      901 tgttctttcc tgcgttatcc cctgattctg tggataaccg tattaccgcc tttgagtgag
      961 ctgataccgc tcgccgcagc cgaacgaccg agcgcagcga gtcagtgagc gaggaagcgg
     1021 aaggcgagag tagggaactg ccaggcatca aactaagcag aaggcccctg acggatggcc
     1081 tttttgcgtt tctacaaact ctttctgtgt tgtaaaacga cggccagtct taagctcggg
     1141 ccccctgggc ggttctgata acgagtaatc gttaatccgc aaataacgta aaaacccgct
     1201 tcggcgggtt tttttatggg gggagtttag ggaaagagca tttgtcagaa tatttaaggg
     1261 cgcctgtcac tttgcttgat atatgagaat tatttaacct tataaatgag aaaaaagcaa
     1321 cgcactttaa ataagatacg ttgctttttc gattgatgaa cacctataat taaactattc
     1381 atctattatt tatgattttt tgtatataca atatttctag tttgttaaag agaattaaga
     1441 aaataaatct cgaaaataat aaagggaaaa tcagtttttg atatcaaaat tatacatgtc
     1501 aacgataata caaaatataa tacaaactat aagatgttat cagtatttat tatcatttag
     1561 aataaatttt gtgtcgccct taattgtgag cggataacaa ttacgagctt catgcacagt
     1621 ggcgttgact caatattggc cattagccat attattcatt ggttatatag cataaatcaa
     1681 tattggctat tggccattgc atacgttgta tctatatcat aatatgtaca tttatattgg
     1741 ctcatgtcca atatgaccgc catgttggca ttgattattg actagttatt aatagtaatc
     1801 aattacgggg tcattagttc atagcccata tatggagttc cgcgttacat aacttacggt
     1861 aaatggcccg cctggctgac cgcccaacga cccccgccca ttgacgtcaa taatgacgta
     1921 tgttcccata gtaacgccaa tagggacttt ccattgacgt caatgggtgg agtatttacg
     1981 gtaaactgcc cacttggcag tacatcaagt gtatcatatg ccaagtacgc cccctattga
     2041 cgtcaatgac ggtaaatggc ccgcctggca ttatgcccag tacatgacct tatgggactt
     2101 tcctacttgg cagtacatct acgtattagt catcgctatt accatggtga tgcggttttg
     2161 gcagtacatc aatgggcgtg gatagcggtt tgactcacgg ggatttccaa gtctccaccc
     2221 cattgacgtc aatgggagtt tgttttggca ccaaaatcaa cgggactttc caaaatgtcg
     2281 taacaactcc gccccattga cgcaaatggg cggtaggcgt gtacggtggg aggtctatat
     2341 aagcagagct cgtttagtga accgtcagat cgcctggaga cgccatccac gctgttttga
     2401 cctccataga agacaccggg accgatccag cctccgcggc cgggaacggt gcattggaac
     2461 gcggattccc cgtgccaaga gtgacgtaag taccgcctat agagtctata ggcccacccc
     2521 cttggcttcg ttagaacgcg gctacaatta atacataacc ttatgtatca tacacatacg
     2581 atttaggtga cactatagaa taacatccac tttgcctttc tctccacagg tgtccactcc
     2641 caggtccaac tgcacctcgg ttctatcgaa aacgcgcctg ctagcgccac catgaagacc
     2701 atcattgccc tgagctacat cttctgcctg gtgttcgctg cggccgccga tgctcacagc
     2761 ctgtggtaca acttcaccat catccatctg cctcggcacg gacagcagtg gtgcgaagtg
     2821 cagtctcagg tggaccagaa gaacttcctg agctacgact gcggcagcga caaggtgctg
     2881 tctatgggac acctggaaga acagctgtac gccacagatg cctggggcaa gcagctggaa
     2941 atgctgagag aagtgggcca gagactgaga ctggaactgg ccgataccga gctggaagat
     3001 ttcacaccta gcggccctct gacactgcaa gtgcggatga gctgcgaatg cgaggccgat
     3061 ggctatatca gaggcagctg gcagttcagc ttcgacggca gaaagttcct gctgttcgac
     3121 agcaacaacc ggaagtggac agtggtgcat gccggcgcta gacgcatgaa ggaaaagtgg
     3181 gagaaagact ccggcctgac caccttcttc aagatggtgt ccatgcggga ctgcaagagc
     3241 tggctgagag acttcctgat gcaccggaag aagcggctgg aacctaccgc tcctcctacc
     3301 atgggcgcgc cgggcggcga caagacccac acctgccccc cctgcccagc tccagaactg
     3361 ctgggagggc cttccgtgtt cctgttcccc cccaagccca aggacaccct gatgatcagc
     3421 aggacccccg aggtgacctg cgtggtggtg gccgtgtccc acgaggaccc agaggtgaag
     3481 ttcaactggt acgtggacgg cgtggaggtg cacaacgcca agaccaagcc cagagaggag
     3541 cagtacaaca gcacctacag ggtggtgtcc gtgctgaccg tgctgcacca ggactggctg
     3601 aacggcaaag aatacaagtg caaagtctcc aacaaggccc tggctgcccc aatcgaaaag
     3661 acaatcagca aggccaaggg ccagccacgg gagccccagg tgtacaccct gccccccagc
     3721 cgggaggaga tgaccaagaa ccaggtgtcc ctgacctgtc tggtgaaggg cttctacccc
     3781 agcgatatcg ccgtggagtg ggagagcaac ggccagcccg agaacaacta caagaccacc
     3841 cccccagtgc tggacagcga cggcagcttc ttcctgtaca gcaagctgac cgtggacaag
     3901 tccaggtggc agcagggcaa cgtgttcagc tgcagcgtga tgcacgaggc cctgcacaac
     3961 cactacaccc agaagtccct gagcctgagc cccggcggca gcggtcttaa tgatattttc
     4021 gaggctcaga agattgagtg gcatgaacac caccaccatc accactaagg ccggcctgta
     4081 gtcactggca caacgcgtta cccggtaagc caatcgggta tacacggtcg tcatactgca
     4141 gacagggttc ttctactttg caagatagtc ttgagtagta aaataaatag atagagaaaa
     4201 tcagcctcga ctgtgccttc tagttgccag ccatctgttg tttgcccctc ccccgtgcct
     4261 tccttgaccc tggaaggtgc cactcccact gtcctttcct aataaaatga ggaaattgca
     4321 tcacaacact caaccctatc tcggtctatt cttttgattt ataagggatt ttgccgattt
     4381 cggcctattg gttaaaaaat gagctgattt aacaaaaatt taacgcgaat taattctgtg
     4441 gaatgtgtgt cagttagggt gtggaaagtc cccaggctcc ccagcaggca gaagtatgca
     4501 aagcatgcat ctcaattagt cagcaaccag gtgtggaaag tccccaggct ccccagcagg
     4561 cagaagtatg caaagcatgc atctcaatta gtcagcaacc atagtcccgc ccctaactcc
     4621 gcccatcccg cccctaactc cgcccagttc cgcccattct ccgccccatg gctgactaat
     4681 tttttttatt tatgcagagg ccgaggccgc ctctgcctct gagctattcc agaagtagtg
     4741 aggaggcttt tttggaggcc taggcttttg caaaaagctc ccgggagctt gtatatccat
     4801 tttcggatct gatcagcacg tgttgacaat taatcatcgg catagtatat cggcatagta
     4861 taatacgaca aggtgaggaa ctaaaccatg accgagtaca agcccacggt gcgcctcgcc
     4921 acccgcgacg acgtccccag ggccgtacgc accctcgccg ccgcgttcgc cgactacccc
     4981 gccacgcgcc acaccgtcga tccggaccgc cacatcgagc gggtcaccga gctgcaagaa
     5041 ctcttcctca cgcgcgtcgg gctcgacatc ggcaaggtgt gggtcgcgga cgacggcgcc
     5101 gcggtggcgg tctggaccac gccggagagc gtcgaagcgg gggcggtgtt cgccgagatc
     5161 ggcccgcgca tggccgagtt gagcggttcc cggctggccg cgcagcaaca gatggaaggc
     5221 ctcctggcgc cgcaccggcc caaggagccc gcgtggttcc tggccaccgt cggcgtctcg
     5281 cccgaccacc agggcaaggg tctgggcagc gccgtcgtgc tccccggagt ggaggcggcc
     5341 gagcgcgccg gggtgcccgc cttcctggag acatccgcgc cccgcaacct ccccttctac
     5401 gagcggctcg gcttcaccgt caccgccgac gtcgaggtgc ccgaaggacc gcgcacctgg
     5461 tgcatgaccc gcaagcccgg tgcctgacac gtgctacgag atttcgattc caccgccgcc
     5521 ttctatgaaa ggttgggctt cggaatcgtt ttccgggacg ccggctggat gatcctccag
     5581 cgcggggatc tcatgctgga gttcttcgcc caccccaact tgtttattgc agcttataat
     5641 ggttacaaat aaagcaatag catcacaaat ttcacaaata aagcattttt ttcactgcat
     5701 tctagttgtg gtttgtccaa actcatcaat gtatcttatc atgtctgtat accgtcgacc
     5761 tctagctaga gcttggcgta atcatggtca ttaccaatgc ttaatcagtg aggcacctat
     5821 ctcagcgatc tgtctatttc gttcatccat agttgcctga ctccccgtcg tgtagataac
     5881 tacgatacgg gagggcttac catctggccc cagcgctgcg atgataccgc gagaaccacg
     5941 ctcaccggct ccggatttat cagcaataaa ccagccagcc ggaagggccg agcgcagaag
     6001 tggtcctgca actttatccg cctccatcca gtctattaat tgttgccggg aagctagagt
     6061 aagtagttcg ccagttaata gtttgcgcaa cgttgttgcc atcgctacag gcatcgtggt
     6121 gtcacgctcg tcgtttggta tggcttcatt cagctccggt tcccaacgat caaggcgagt
     6181 tacatgatcc cccatgttgt gcaaaaaagc ggttagctcc ttcggtcctc cgatcgttgt
     6241 cagaagtaag ttggccgcag tgttatcact catggttatg gcagcactgc ataattctct
     6301 tactgtcatg ccatccgtaa gatgcttttc tgtgactggt gagtactcaa ccaagtcatt
     6361 ctgagaatag tgtatgcggc gaccgagttg ctcttgcccg gcgtcaatac gggataatac
     6421 cgcgccacat agcagaactt taaaagtgct catcattgga aaacgttctt cggggcgaaa
     6481 actctcaagg atcttaccgc tgttgagatc cagttcgatg taacccactc gtgcacccaa
     6541 ctgatcttca gcatctttta ctttcaccag cgtttctggg tgagcaaaaa caggaaggca
     6601 aaatgccgca aaaaagggaa taagggcgac acggaaatgt tgaatactca tattcttcct
     6661 t
//
