>Addgene plasmid #156592 | pD649-HAsp-ULBP3-Fc(DAPA)-AviTag-6xHis | depositor partial sequence | sequence record 302294 | insert (extracellular domain)
GATGCTCACAGCCTGTGGTACAACTTCACCATCATCCATCTGCCTCGGCACGGACAGCAGTGGTGCGAAG
TGCAGTCTCAGGTGGACCAGAAGAACTTCCTGAGCTACGACTGCGGCAGCGACAAGGTGCTGTCTATGGG
ACACCTGGAAGAACAGCTGTACGCCACAGATGCCTGGGGCAAGCAGCTGGAAATGCTGAGAGAAGTGGGC
CAGAGACTGAGACTGGAACTGGCCGATACCGAGCTGGAAGATTTCACACCTAGCGGCCCTCTGACACTGC
AAGTGCGGATGAGCTGCGAATGCGAGGCCGATGGCTATATCAGAGGCAGCTGGCAGTTCAGCTTCGACGG
CAGAAAGTTCCTGCTGTTCGACAGCAACAACCGGAAGTGGACAGTGGTGCATGCCGGCGCTAGACGCATG
AAGGAAAAGTGGGAGAAAGACTCCGGCCTGACCACCTTCTTCAAGATGGTGTCCATGCGGGACTGCAAGA
GCTGGCTGAGAGACTTCCTGATGCACCGGAAGAAGCGGCTGGAACCTACCGCTCCTCCTACCATG
